Addgene plasmid #132023: pDONR221_SLC22A16
Purpose: Gateway entry clone with codon-optimized ORF sequence for subcloning into custom expression vectors
Depositing lab: RESOLUTE Consortium & Giulio Superti-Furga. Depositing organization: CeMM Research Center for Molecular Medicine. Publication: The RESOLUTE consortium: unlocking SLC transporters for drug discovery. Superti-Furga G, Lackner D, Wiedmer T, Ingles-Prieto A, Barbosa B, Girardi E, Goldmann U, Gurtl B, Klavins K, Klimek C, Lindinger S, Lineiro-Retes E, Muller AC, Onstein S, Redinger G, Reil D, Sedlyarov V, Wolf G, Crawford M, Everley R, ... Steppan CM. Nat Rev Drug Discov. 2020 Jul;19(7):429-430. doi: 10.1038/d41573-020-00056-6. PubMed 32265506.
Backbone
  Vector backbone: pDONR221
  Backbone manufacturer: Thermo Fisher Scientific
  Backbone size w/o insert (bp): 2550
  Vector type: Mammalian Expression
Growth in bacteria
  Bacterial resistance: Kanamycin, 50 μg/mL
  Growth temperature: 37°C
  Growth strain: Stbl3
  Copy number: High Copy
Gene/Insert
  Gene/Insert name: SLC22A16 (alt name: FLIPT2, CT2, OKB1, OAT6)
  Species: H. sapiens (human)
  Insert size (bp): 1731
  Entrez Gene: SLC22A16 (a.k.a. CT2, OCT6, OKB1, FLIPT2, dJ261K5.1)
  Cloning method: Gateway Cloning
  Sequencing primers: 5′ M13-fwd; 3′ M13-rev
Terms and licenses: Academic/Nonprofit Terms; Industry Terms
Depositor comments: For more information on the full Resolute plasmid collection, please see www.addgene.org/depositor-collections/re-solute/. Please provide your feedback on this plasmid to the RESOLUTE consortium by filling out their RESOLUTE repository feedback form: https://forms.office.com/Pages/ResponsePage.aspx?id=0e05yklzmkS7rjFGQL4N7z4feCLQvEJAmVcOCM_u885UN1JJRko0Ukg4TVQwNTZLOUxPQVJWT1NHUCQlQCN0PWcu
How to cite: pDONR221_SLC22A16 was a gift from RESOLUTE Consortium & Giulio Superti-Furga (Addgene plasmid # 132023 ; http://n2t.net/addgene:132023 ; RRID:Addgene_132023)
