[The description below was written by a language model from this plasmid's Addgene catalogue record and pLannotate feature annotations shown in this document.]
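Description:
pDONR221_SLC22A16 is a Gateway entry clone built on the pDONR221 backbone that carries a codon-optimized open reading frame for human SLC22A16 (also known as OCT6, CT2, FLIPT2 or OKB1). It belongs to a consortium-wide collection of solute carrier (SLC) transporter clones. The sequenced plasmid is 4,281 nt. It is maintained in E. coli through a high-copy ColE1/pUC-type origin of replication and selected with kanamycin via an aminoglycoside phosphotransferase (KanR) gene.

The 1,731 bp SLC22A16 coding sequence lies between attL1 and attL2, the recombination sites used in the Gateway LR reaction. LR Clonase can therefore transfer the ORF directionally into any attR-containing destination vector, where promoters, tags and selection markers are supplied. Although the catalogue lists the vector type as mammalian expression, the feature table shows no eukaryotic promoter or polyadenylation signal driving the insert, so the plasmid serves as a shuttle for subcloning rather than as an expression vector. The rrnB T1 and T2 terminators upstream of attL1 insulate the insert from read-through transcription in bacteria. A T7 promoter sits just beyond attL2, oriented back toward the insert. The short lacI and lacZα fragments are backbone remnants with no evident function here. M13 forward and reverse priming sites flanking the cassette are listed for sequence verification.

The encoded protein is annotated as a high-affinity carnitine transporter that also carries organic cations such as tetraethylammonium and doxorubicin. The stated purpose of the construct is to supply the ORF for transfer into custom expression vectors, in support of studies of SLC transporters.
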