Features (pLannotate 1.2.2; 10 found; start..end, strand, type, name):
    121..213     +  CDS            lacI (fragment): lac repressor; lacI; The lac repressor binds to the lac operator to inhibit transcription in E. coli. This inhibition can be relieved by adding lactose or isopropyl-β-D-thiogalactopyranoside (IPTG).
    268..295     -  terminator     rrnB T2 terminator: transcription terminator T2 from the E. coli rrnB gene
    427..470     +  terminator     rrnB T1 terminator: Escherichia coli rrnB; transcription terminator T1 from the E. coli rrnB gene
    517..553     -  CDS            lacZα (fragment): LacZα fragment of β-galactosidase; lacZ fragment
    569..668     +  protein_bind   attL1: mutant version of attL; recombination site for the Gateway® LR reaction LR Clonase™
    674..2404    +  CDS            SLC22A16: S22AG_HUMAN - Also known as OCT6. Experimental evidence at protein level: Swiss-Prot protein existence level 1. High affinity carnitine transporter; the uptake is partially sodium-ion dependent. Thought to mediate the L-carnitine secretion mechanism from testis epididymal epithelium into the lumen which is involved in the maturation of spermatozoa. Also transports organic cations such as tetraethylammonium (TEA) and doxorubicin. The uptake of TEA is inhibited by various organic cations. The uptake of doxorubicin is sodium-independent. From Homo sapiens (Human).
   2406..2505    -  protein_bind   attL2: mutant version of attL; recombination site for the Gateway® LR reaction LR Clonase™
   2523..2541    -  promoter       T7 promoter: promoter for bacteriophage T7 RNA polymerase
   2675..3484    +  CDS            KanR: aminoglycoside phosphotransferase; aph(3')-Ia; confers resistance to kanamycin in bacteria or G418 (Geneticin®) in eukaryotes
   3631..4219    +  rep_origin     ori: high-copy-number ColE1/pMB1/pBR322/pUC origin of replication
>Addgene plasmid #132023 | pDONR221_SLC22A16 | addgene full sequence | sequence record 261015 | Addgene NGS Result
CTTTCCTGCGTTATCCCCTGATTCTGTGGATAACCGTATTACCGCCTTTGAGTGAGCTGATACCGCTCGC
CGCAGCCGAACGACCGAGCGCAGCGAGTCAGTGAGCGAGGAAGCGGAAGAGCGCCCAATACGCAAACCGC
CTCTCCCCGCGCGTTGGCCGATTCATTAATGCAGCTGGCACGACAGGTTTCCCGACTGGAAAGCGGGCAG
TGAGCGCAACGCAATTAATACGCGTACCGCTAGCCAGGAAGAGTTTGTAGAAACGCAAAAAGGCCATCCG
TCAGGATGGCCTTCTGCTTAGTTTGATGCCTGGCAGTTTATGGCGGGCGTCCTGCCCGCCACCCTCCGGG
CCGTTGCTTCACAACGTTCAAATCCGCTCCCGGCGGATTTGTCCTACTCAGGAGAGCGTTCACCGACAAA
CAACAGATAAAACGAAAGGCCCAGTCTTCCGACTGAGCCTTTCGTTTTATTTGATGCCTGGCAGTTCCCT
ACTCTCGCGTTAACGCTAGCATGGATGTTTTCCCAGTCACGACGTTGTAAAACGACGGCCAGTCTTAAGC
TCGGGCCCCAAATAATGATTTTATTTTGACTGATAGTGACCTGTTCGTTGCAACACATTGATGAGCAATG
CTTTTTTATAATGCCAACTTTGTACAAAAAAGCAGGCTCCACCATGGGCAGCCGCCACTTCGAGGGCATC
TACGACCACGTGGGCCACTTCGGCCGGTTTCAGAGAGTGCTGTATTTCATCTGCGCCTTTCAGAACATCT
CTTGTGGCATCCACTACCTGGCCAGCGTGTTCATGGGAGTGACCCCTCACCACGTGTGCAGGCCACCTGG
AAACGTGAGCCAGGTGGTGTTTCACAACCACTCCAATTGGTCTCTGGAGGACACAGGCGCCCTGCTGAGC
TCCGGACAGAAGGATTACGTGACAGTTCAACTGCAGAATGGTGAGATCTGGGAGCTGAGCAGGTGTTCCC
GCAACAAGCGGGAGAATACATCTAGCCTGGGCTACGAGTATACCGGCTCTAAGAAGGAGTTCCCTTGCGT
GGACGGCTACATCTATGATCAGAACACCTGGAAGAGCACCGCCGTGACACAGTGGAACCTGGTGTGCGAT
CGCAAGTGGCTGGCCATGCTGATCCAGCCACTGTTCATGTTTGGCGTGCTGCTGGGCTCCGTGACATTCG
GCTATTTTTCTGACAGGCTGGGCCGGAGAGTGGTGCTGTGGGCCACCTCCTCTAGCATGTTCCTGTTTGG
CATCGCCGCCGCCTTCGCCGTGGATTACTATACCTTCATGGCCGCCCGGTTCTTTCTGGCCATGGTGGCC
AGCGGCTACCTGGTGGTGGGCTTCGTGTATGTGATGGAGTTTATCGGCATGAAGTCTAGAACCTGGGCCA
GCGTGCACCTGCACTCCTTCTTTGCAGTGGGCACCCTGCTGGTGGCCCTGACAGGCTACCTGGTGAGGAC
CTGGTGGCTGTATCAGATGATCCTGTCCACCGTGACAGTGCCATTCATCCTGTGCTGTTGGGTGCTGCCA
GAGACACCCTTTTGGCTGCTGTCTGAGGGCCGCTACGAGGAGGCCCAGAAGATCGTGGACATCATGGCCA
AGTGGAACCGGGCCTCCTCTTGCAAGCTGTCTGAGCTGCTGAGCCTGGATCTGCAGGGCCCCGTGAGCAA
TTCTCCAACCGAGGTGCAGAAGCACAACCTGAGCTACCTGTTCTATAATTGGTCCATCACAAAGAGAACC
CTGACAGTGTGGCTGATCTGGTTTACCGGCTCCCTGGGCTTCTATAGCTTTTCCCTGAACTCTGTGAATC
TGGGCGGCAACGAGTACCTGAATCTGTTCCTGCTGGGCGTGGTGGAGATCCCCGCCTATACCTTCGTGTG
CATCGCCATGGACAAAGTGGGCAGGCGCACCGTGCTGGCATACTCCCTGTTCTGCTCTGCCCTGGCCTGT
GGCGTGGTCATGGTCATCCCACAGAAGCACTATATCCTGGGCGTGGTGACAGCCATGGTGGGCAAGTTCG
CCATCGGCGCCGCCTTTGGCCTGATCTACCTGTATACAGCCGAGCTGTACCCCACCATCGTGAGAAGCCT
GGCCGTGGGCTCTGGCAGCATGGTGTGCAGGCTGGCCTCTATCCTGGCCCCCTTTAGCGTGGACCTGAGC
TCCATCTGGATCTTCATCCCTCAGCTGTTTGTGGGAACCATGGCACTGCTGTCCGGCGTGCTGACACTGA
AGCTGCCCGAGACCCTGGGCAAGAGACTGGCCACCACATGGGAGGAGGCCGCCAAGCTGGAGAGCGAGAA
TGAGTCCAAGTCTAGCAAGCTGCTGCTGACCACAAACAATAGCGGCCTGGAGAAGACCGAGGCCATCACA
CCTAGGGATTCCGGCCTGGGCGAGGACCCAGCTTTCTTGTACAAAGTTGGCATTATAAGAAAGCATTGCT
TATCAATTTGTTGCAACGAACAGGTCACTATCAGTCAAAATAAAATCATTATTTGCCATCCAGCTGATAT
CCCCTATAGTGAGTCGTATTACATGGTCATAGCTGTTTCCTGGCAGCTCTGGCCCGTGTCTCAAAATCTC
TGATGTTACATTGCACAAGATAAAAATATATCATCATGAACAATAAAACTGTCTGCTTACATAAACAGTA
ATACAAGGGGTGTTATGAGCCATATTCAACGGGAAACGTCGAGGCCGCGATTAAATTCCAACATGGATGC
TGATTTATATGGGTATAAATGGGCTCGCGATAATGTCGGGCAATCAGGTGCGACAATCTATCGCTTGTAT
GGGAAGCCCGATGCGCCAGAGTTGTTTCTGAAACATGGCAAAGGTAGCGTTGCCAATGATGTTACAGATG
AGATGGTCAGACTAAACTGGCTGACGGAATTTATGCCTCTTCCGACCATCAAGCATTTTATCCGTACTCC
TGATGATGCATGGTTACTCACCACTGCGATCCCCGGAAAAACAGCATTCCAGGTATTAGAAGAATATCCT
GATTCAGGTGAAAATATTGTTGATGCGCTGGCAGTGTTCCTGCGCCGGTTGCATTCGATTCCTGTTTGTA
ATTGTCCTTTTAACAGCGATCGCGTATTTCGTCTCGCTCAGGCGCAATCACGAATGAATAACGGTTTGGT
TGATGCGAGTGATTTTGATGACGAGCGTAATGGCTGGCCTGTTGAACAAGTCTGGAAAGAAATGCATAAA
CTTTTGCCATTCTCACCGGATTCAGTCGTCACTCATGGTGATTTCTCACTTGATAACCTTATTTTTGACG
AGGGGAAATTAATAGGTTGTATTGATGTTGGACGAGTCGGAATCGCAGACCGATACCAGGATCTTGCCAT
CCTATGGAACTGCCTCGGTGAGTTTTCTCCTTCATTACAGAAACGGCTTTTTCAAAAATATGGTATTGAT
AATCCTGATATGAATAAATTGCAGTTTCATTTGATGCTCGATGAGTTTTTCTAATCAGAATTGGTTAATT
GGTTGTAACACTGGCAGAGCATTACGCTGACTTGACGGGACGGCGCAAGCTCATGACCAAAATCCCTTAA
CGTGAGTTACGCGTCGTTCCACTGAGCGTCAGACCCCGTAGAAAAGATCAAAGGATCTTCTTGAGATCCT
TTTTTTCTGCGCGTAATCTGCTGCTTGCAAACAAAAAAACCACCGCTACCAGCGGTGGTTTGTTTGCCGG
ATCAAGAGCTACCAACTCTTTTTCCGAAGGTAACTGGCTTCAGCAGAGCGCAGATACCAAATACTGTTCT
TCTAGTGTAGCCGTAGTTAGGCCACCACTTCAAGAACTCTGTAGCACCGCCTACATACCTCGCTCTGCTA
ATCCTGTTACCAGTGGCTGCTGCCAGTGGCGATAAGTCGTGTCTTACCGGGTTGGACTCAAGACGATAGT
TACCGGATAAGGCGCAGCGGTCGGGCTGAACGGGGGGTTCGTGCACACAGCCCAGCTTGGAGCGAACGAC
CTACACCGAACTGAGATACCTACAGCGTGAGCTATGAGAAAGCGCCACGCTTCCCGAAGGGAGAAAGGCG
GACAGGTATCCGGTAAGCGGCAGGGTCGGAACAGGAGAGCGCACGAGGGAGCTTCCAGGGGGAAACGCCT
GGTATCTTTATAGTCCTGTCGGGTTTCGCCACCTCTGACTTGAGCGTCGATTTTTGTGATGCTCGTCAGG
GGGGCGGAGCCTATGGAAAAACGCCAGCAACGCGGCCTTTTTACGGTTCCTGGCCTTTTGCTGGCCTTTT
GCTCACATGTT
