>Addgene plasmid #132023 | pDONR221_SLC22A16 | depositor partial sequence | sequence record 253446 | Codon-optimized ORF of SLC22A16
ATGGGCAGCCGCCACTTCGAGGGCATCTACGACCACGTGGGCCACTTCGGCCGGTTTCAGAGAGTGCTGT
ATTTCATCTGCGCCTTTCAGAACATCTCTTGTGGCATCCACTACCTGGCCAGCGTGTTCATGGGAGTGAC
CCCTCACCACGTGTGCAGGCCACCTGGAAACGTGAGCCAGGTGGTGTTTCACAACCACTCCAATTGGTCT
CTGGAGGACACAGGCGCCCTGCTGAGCTCCGGACAGAAGGATTACGTGACAGTTCAACTGCAGAATGGTG
AGATCTGGGAGCTGAGCAGGTGTTCCCGCAACAAGCGGGAGAATACATCTAGCCTGGGCTACGAGTATAC
CGGCTCTAAGAAGGAGTTCCCTTGCGTGGACGGCTACATCTATGATCAGAACACCTGGAAGAGCACCGCC
GTGACACAGTGGAACCTGGTGTGCGATCGCAAGTGGCTGGCCATGCTGATCCAGCCACTGTTCATGTTTG
GCGTGCTGCTGGGCTCCGTGACATTCGGCTATTTTTCTGACAGGCTGGGCCGGAGAGTGGTGCTGTGGGC
CACCTCCTCTAGCATGTTCCTGTTTGGCATCGCCGCCGCCTTCGCCGTGGATTACTATACCTTCATGGCC
GCCCGGTTCTTTCTGGCCATGGTGGCCAGCGGCTACCTGGTGGTGGGCTTCGTGTATGTGATGGAGTTTA
TCGGCATGAAGTCTAGAACCTGGGCCAGCGTGCACCTGCACTCCTTCTTTGCAGTGGGCACCCTGCTGGT
GGCCCTGACAGGCTACCTGGTGAGGACCTGGTGGCTGTATCAGATGATCCTGTCCACCGTGACAGTGCCA
TTCATCCTGTGCTGTTGGGTGCTGCCAGAGACACCCTTTTGGCTGCTGTCTGAGGGCCGCTACGAGGAGG
CCCAGAAGATCGTGGACATCATGGCCAAGTGGAACCGGGCCTCCTCTTGCAAGCTGTCTGAGCTGCTGAG
CCTGGATCTGCAGGGCCCCGTGAGCAATTCTCCAACCGAGGTGCAGAAGCACAACCTGAGCTACCTGTTC
TATAATTGGTCCATCACAAAGAGAACCCTGACAGTGTGGCTGATCTGGTTTACCGGCTCCCTGGGCTTCT
ATAGCTTTTCCCTGAACTCTGTGAATCTGGGCGGCAACGAGTACCTGAATCTGTTCCTGCTGGGCGTGGT
GGAGATCCCCGCCTATACCTTCGTGTGCATCGCCATGGACAAAGTGGGCAGGCGCACCGTGCTGGCATAC
TCCCTGTTCTGCTCTGCCCTGGCCTGTGGCGTGGTCATGGTCATCCCACAGAAGCACTATATCCTGGGCG
TGGTGACAGCCATGGTGGGCAAGTTCGCCATCGGCGCCGCCTTTGGCCTGATCTACCTGTATACAGCCGA
GCTGTACCCCACCATCGTGAGAAGCCTGGCCGTGGGCTCTGGCAGCATGGTGTGCAGGCTGGCCTCTATC
CTGGCCCCCTTTAGCGTGGACCTGAGCTCCATCTGGATCTTCATCCCTCAGCTGTTTGTGGGAACCATGG
CACTGCTGTCCGGCGTGCTGACACTGAAGCTGCCCGAGACCCTGGGCAAGAGACTGGCCACCACATGGGA
GGAGGCCGCCAAGCTGGAGAGCGAGAATGAGTCCAAGTCTAGCAAGCTGCTGCTGACCACAAACAATAGC
GGCCTGGAGAAGACCGAGGCCATCACACCTAGGGATTCCGGCCTGGGCGAG
